Addgene plasmid #114341: pStA0::ECK120033737
Purpose: Terminator ECK120033737 in pStA0
Depositing lab: John Heap. Depositing organization: Imperial College London. Publication: Start-Stop Assembly: a functionally scarless DNA assembly system optimized for metabolic engineering. Taylor GM, Mordaka PM, Heap JT. Nucleic Acids Res. 2018 Nov 20. pii: 5193345. doi: 10.1093/nar/gky1182. PubMed 30462270.
Backbone
  Vector backbone: pGT400
  Backbone size w/o insert (bp): 2206
  Vector type: Synthetic Biology
Growth in bacteria
  Bacterial resistance: Ampicillin, 100 μg/mL
  Growth temperature: 37°C
  Growth strain: DH5alpha
  Copy number: High Copy
Gene/Insert
  Gene/Insert name: Terminator ECK120033737
  Species: Synthetic
  Insert size (bp): 60
  Cloning method: Unknown
  Sequencing primers: 5′ OligoGT234 GGGGAAACGCCTGGTATCT; 3′ OligoGT235 AGCAAAAACAGGAAGGCAAA
Terms and licenses: Academic/Nonprofit Terms; Industry Terms: Not Available to Industry
Depositor comments: Accession Number MG649448, Alternative ID = pGT339 . Please visit https://www.biorxiv.org/content/early/2018/07/04/361626 for bioRxiv preprint.
How to cite: pStA0::ECK120033737 was a gift from John Heap (Addgene plasmid # 114341 ; http://n2t.net/addgene:114341 ; RRID:Addgene_114341)
