[The description below was written by a language model from this plasmid's Addgene catalogue record and pLannotate feature annotations shown in this document.]
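Description:
pStA0::ECK120033737 is a small, high-copy bacterial storage plasmid from the Start-Stop Assembly system, a functionally scarless, hierarchical DNA assembly method optimized for metabolic engineering. It is catalogued as a synthetic biology vector built on the pGT400 backbone (about 2.2 kb) and carries a single 60 bp part, the transcription terminator ECK120033737, listed as synthetic in origin. The name and purpose field indicate that it holds this terminator in the pStA0 vector, so it appears to serve as a source of a standardized part for building larger expression units or pathways rather than expressing anything itself. The record does not state the cloning method or which restriction sites flank the part.

The sequenced record is 2,266 nt, consistent with backbone plus insert. The annotated features are all backbone elements. These are a ColE1/pMB1/pUC-type high-copy origin for replication in E. coli and the bla β-lactamase gene, driven by its own AmpR promoter, for ampicillin selection. There are also two transcription terminators, rrnB T1 on the reverse strand and phage lambda t0 on the forward strand. These two terminators lie close together across the plasmid's circular junction, a layout commonly used to insulate a cloning site from read-through transcription coming from the rest of the vector. The ECK120033737 terminator was not picked up by the automated annotation, so its exact position is not recorded. No promoter, coding sequence or reporter other than the resistance cassette is annotated, which fits the plasmid's role as a terminator part donor for assembling constructs with defined transcription termination.
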