Features (pLannotate 1.2.2; 5 found; start..end, strand, type, name):
     54..140     -  terminator     rrnB T1 terminator: Escherichia coli rrnB; transcription terminator T1 from the E. coli rrnB gene
    239..343     +  promoter       AmpR promoter: bla
    344..1204    +  CDS            AmpR: β-lactamase; bla; confers resistance to ampicillin, carbenicillin, and related antibiotics
   1375..1963    +  rep_origin     ori: high-copy-number ColE1/pMB1/pBR322/pUC origin of replication
   2121..2215    +  terminator     lambda t0 terminator: transcription terminator from phage lambda
>Addgene plasmid #114341 | pStA0::ECK120033737 | addgene full sequence | sequence record 229114 | Addgene NGS Result
GCGGGCTTTTTTTTTCGACCAAAGGGGACGAAGAGCGACCTCTAGGGCGGCGGATTTGTCCTACTCAGGA
GAGCGTTCACCGACAAACAACAGATAAAACGAAAGGCCCAGTCTTTCGACTGAGCCTTTCGTTTTATTTG
ATGCCCGAAAGGGCCTCGTGATACGCCTATTTTTATAGGTTAATGTCATGATAATAATGGTTTCTTAGAC
GTCAGGTGGCACTTTTCGGGGAAATGTGCGCGGAACCCCTATTTGTTTATTTTTCTAAATACATTCAAAT
ATGTATCCGCTCATGAGACAATAACCCTGATAAATGCTTCAATAATATTGAAAAAGGAAGAGTATGAGTA
TTCAACATTTCCGTGTCGCCCTTATTCCCTTTTTTGCGGCATTTTGCCTTCCTGTTTTTGCTCACCCAGA
AACGCTGGTGAAAGTAAAAGATGCTGAAGATCAGTTGGGTGCACGAGTGGGTTACATCGAACTGGATCTC
AACAGCGGTAAGATCCTTGAGAGTTTTCGCCCCGAAGAACGTTTTCCAATGATGAGCACTTTTAAAGTTC
TGCTATGTGGCGCGGTATTATCCCGTATTGACGCCGGGCAAGAGCAACTCGGTCGCCGCATACACTATTC
TCAGAATGACTTGGTTGAGTACTCACCAGTCACAGAAAAGCATCTTACGGATGGCATGACAGTAAGAGAA
TTATGCAGTGCTGCCATAACCATGAGTGATAACACTGCGGCCAACTTACTTCTGACAACGATCGGAGGAC
CGAAGGAGCTAACCGCTTTTTTGCACAACATGGGGGATCATGTAACTCGCCTTGATCGTTGGGAACCGGA
GCTGAATGAAGCCATACCAAACGACGAGCGTGACACCACGATGCCTGTAGCAATGGCAACAACGTTGCGC
AAACTATTAACTGGCGAACTACTTACTCTAGCTTCCCGGCAACAATTAATAGACTGGATGGAGGCGGATA
AAGTTGCAGGACCACTTCTGCGCTCGGCCCTTCCGGCTGGCTGGTTTATTGCTGATAAATCTGGAGCCGG
TGAGCGTGGGTCCCGCGGTATCATTGCAGCACTGGGGCCAGATGGTAAGCCCTCCCGTATCGTAGTTATC
TACACGACGGGGAGTCAGGCAACTATGGATGAACGAAATAGACAGATCGCTGAGATAGGTGCCTCACTGA
TTAAGCATTGGTAACTGTCAGACCAAGTTTACTCATATATACTTTAGATTGATTTAAAACTTCATTTTTA
ATTTAAAAGGATCTAGGTGAAGATCCTTTTTGATAATCTCATGACCAAAATCCCTTAACGTGAGTTTTCG
TTCCACTGAGCGTCAGACCCCGTAGAAAAGATCAAAGGATCTTCTTGAGATCCTTTTTTTCTGCGCGTAA
TCTGCTGCTTGCAAACAAAAAAACCACCGCTACCAGCGGTGGTTTGTTTGCCGGATCAAGAGCTACCAAC
TCTTTTTCCGAAGGTAACTGGCTTCAGCAGAGCGCAGATACCAAATACTGTTCTTCTAGTGTAGCCGTAG
TTAGGCCACCACTTCAAGAACTCTGTAGCACCGCCTACATACCTCGCTCTGCTAATCCTGTTACCAGTGG
CTGCTGCCAGTGGCGATAAGTCGTGTCTTACCGGGTTGGACTCAAGACGATAGTTACCGGATAAGGCGCA
GCGGTCGGGCTGAACGGGGGGTTCGTGCACACAGCCCAGCTTGGAGCGAACGACCTACACCGAACTGAGA
TACCTACAGCGTGAGCTATGAGAAAGCGCCACGCTTCCCGAAGGGAGAAAGGCGGACAGGTATCCGGTAA
GCGGCAGGGTCGGAACAGGAGAGCGCACGAGGGAGCTTCCAGGGGGAAACGCCTGGTATCTTTATAGTCC
TGTCGGGTTTCGCCACCTCTGACTTGAGCGTCGATTTTTGTGATGCTCGTCAGGGGGGCGGAGCCTATGG
AAAAACGCCAGCAACGCGGCCTTTTTACGGTTCCTGGCCTTTTGCTGGCCTTTTGCTCACATGTTCTTTC
CTGCGTTATCCCCTGATTCTGTGGATAACCGTATTACCGCCTTTGAGTGAGCTGATACCGCTCGCCGCAG
CCGAACGACCGAGCGCCTTGGACTCCTGTTGATAGATCCAGTAATGACCTCAGAACTCCATCTGGATTTG
TTCAGAACGCTCGGTTGCCGCCGGGCGTTTTTTATTGGTGAGAATCCAGTGTGGCTCTTCATAAGGAAAC
ACAGAAAAAAGCCCGCACCTGACAGT
